Addgene plasmid #101454: pDONR221-ZNF347
Purpose: Donor Vector containing ZNF347 transcription factor, part of the Human TFome Collection
Depositing lab: George Church. Depositing organization: Harvard Medical School. Publication: A comprehensive library of human transcription factors for cell fate engineering. Ng AHM, Khoshakhlagh P, Rojo Arias JE, Pasquini G, Wang K, Swiersy A, Shipman SL, Appleton E, Kiaee K, Kohman RE, Vernet A, Dysart M, Leeper K, Saylor W, Huang JY, Graveline A, Taipale J, Hill DE, Vidal M, Melero-Martin JM, Busskamp V, Church GM. Nat Biotechnol. 2021 Apr;39(4):510-519. doi: 10.1038/s41587-020-0742-6. Epub 2020 Nov 30. PubMed 33257861.
Backbone
  Vector backbone: pDONR221
  Backbone manufacturer: Invitrogen
  Vector type: Gateway shuttling vector
Growth in bacteria
  Bacterial resistance: Kanamycin, 50 μg/mL
  Growth temperature: 37°C
  Growth strain: DH5alpha
  Copy number: High Copy
Gene/Insert
  Gene/Insert name: ZNF347 (alt name: Q96SE7 (Uniprot ID))
  Species: H. sapiens (human)
  Mutation: Last nucleotide of stop codon removed to allow for Gateway C-terminal fusions
  Entrez Gene: ZNF347 (a.k.a. ZNF1111)
  Cloning method: Gateway Cloning
  Sequencing primers: 5′ M13F(-21); 3′ M13R
Terms and licenses: Academic/Nonprofit Terms; Industry Terms: Not Available to Industry
Depositor comments: Harvard generated by gene synthesis
How to cite: pDONR221-ZNF347 was a gift from George Church (Addgene plasmid # 101454 ; http://n2t.net/addgene:101454 ; RRID:Addgene_101454)
