[The description below was written by a language model from this plasmid's Addgene catalogue record and pLannotate feature annotations shown in this document.]
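Description:
pDONR221-ZNF347 is a Gateway entry clone from the Human TFome Collection, a library of human transcription factor open reading frames assembled for cell fate engineering. It is built on the Invitrogen pDONR221 backbone and carries the coding sequence of human ZNF347 (also known as ZNF1111), a zinc-finger protein thought to take part in transcriptional regulation. The insert was produced by gene synthesis. The plasmid is about 5.1 kb, is maintained in E. coli at high copy through a ColE1/pUC-type origin, and is selected with kanamycin via an aph(3')-Ia resistance gene.

The ORF sits between attL1 and attL2 sites, so an LR Clonase reaction can move it directionally into any attR-containing destination vector. The entry clone has no eukaryotic promoter driving the insert. Expression elements, tags and delivery features are supplied by the chosen destination vector. The last nucleotide of the stop codon was removed, leaving the reading frame open so that C-terminal fusions can be made after transfer. Upstream rrnB T1 and T2 terminators insulate the cloning region from read-through transcription, and a T7 promoter lies just outside attL2, facing the insert in antisense orientation.

The automated annotation labels only the first roughly 860 nucleotides as a ZNF347 fragment, but the interval between the att sites suggests the ORF extends to about position 2,520. The short hit to a CCR5 zinc-finger nuclease domain within that span most likely reflects similarity among zinc-finger repeats rather than a separate element. The small lacI and lacZα fragments appear to be backbone remnants with no stated function.
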