Features (pLannotate 1.2.2; 11 found; start..end, strand, type, name):
      1..861     +  CDS            ZNF347 (fragment): ZN347_HUMAN - Also known as ZNF1111. Experimental evidence at protein level: Swiss-Prot protein existence level 1. May be involved in transcriptional regulation. From Homo sapiens (Human).
   1687..1705    +  CDS            CCR5TC (fragment): zinc-finger domain from the CCR5-224 (+) zinc-finger nuclease that recognizes the left half-site target sequence in the human CCR5 gene (Perez et al., 2008; Gross et al., 2013)
   2521..2620    -  protein_bind   attL2: mutant version of attL; recombination site for the Gateway® LR reaction LR Clonase™
   2638..2656    -  promoter       T7 promoter: promoter for bacteriophage T7 RNA polymerase
   2790..3599    +  CDS            KanR: aminoglycoside phosphotransferase; aph(3')-Ia; confers resistance to kanamycin in bacteria or G418 (Geneticin®) in eukaryotes
   3746..4334    +  rep_origin     ori: high-copy-number ColE1/pMB1/pBR322/pUC origin of replication
   4517..4609    +  CDS            lacI (fragment): lac repressor; lacI; The lac repressor binds to the lac operator to inhibit transcription in E. coli. This inhibition can be relieved by adding lactose or isopropyl-β-D-thiogalactopyranoside (IPTG).
   4664..4691    -  terminator     rrnB T2 terminator: transcription terminator T2 from the E. coli rrnB gene
   4823..4866    +  terminator     rrnB T1 terminator: Escherichia coli rrnB; transcription terminator T1 from the E. coli rrnB gene
   4913..4949    -  CDS            lacZα (fragment): LacZα fragment of β-galactosidase; lacZ fragment
   4965..5064    +  protein_bind   attL1: mutant version of attL; recombination site for the Gateway® LR reaction LR Clonase™
>Addgene plasmid #101454 | pDONR221-ZNF347 | depositor full sequence | sequence record 191369 | Full Sequence
ATGGCCCTCACCCAGGGCCAGGTGACCTTCAGGGACGTGGCCATCGAGTTCTCACAGGAGGAGTGGACCT
GCCTGGATCCTGCCCAGAGAACCCTGTACAGAGACGTGATGCTCGAGAACTACAGAAACCTGGCCTCTCT
GGGAATCAGCTGCTTCGACCTGAGCATCATTAGCATGCTGGAGCAGGGCAAGGAGCCTTTCACCCTGGAG
AGCCAGGTTCAGATTGCTGGCAACCCCGACGGCTGGGAATGGATCAAGGCCGTGATCACCGCCCTGAGCT
CCGAGTTCGTGATGAAGGACCTGCTGCACAAGGGCAAGTCCAACACTGGCGAGGTGTTCCAGACAGTGAT
GCTGGAAAGACAGGAGTCCCAGGACATCGAGGGCTGCAGCTTCAGAGAGGTGCAGAAGAACACCCACGGA
CTGGAGTACCAATGCAGGGACGCCGAGGGAAACTACAAGGGCGTGCTCCTGACACAGGAAGGAAACCTGA
CCCACGGCAGAGACGAGCACGACAAGAGAGACGCCAGAAACAAGCTGATCAAGAACCAGCTGGGCCTGAG
CCTGCAGAGCCACCTCCCCGAGCTCCAGCTGTTCCAGTACGAGGGCAAGATCTACGAGTGCAACCAGGTG
GAGAAGAGCTTCAACAACAACAGCAGCGTGTCCCCCCCTCAGCAGATGCCATACAACGTGAAGACACACA
TCTCTAAGAAGTACCTCAAGGACTTCATCAGCAGCCTGCTGCTGACCCAGGGGCAGAAGGCCAACAACTG
GGGCAGCCCCTACAAGAGCAACGGCTGCGGCATGGTGTTCCCCCAAAACTCTCATCTGGCCTCCCATCAG
AGATCCCACACCAAGGAGAAACCGTATAAATGCTACGAATGTGGTAAAGCATTCAGAACCAGATCCAATC
TGACAACCCACCAAGTTATTCACACCGGCGAAAAGAGATACAAGTGCAATGAGTGTGGGAAAGTCTTCTC
TAGAAACAGCCAGCTGTCCCAGCACCAGAAGATCCACACGGGTGAAAAGCCGTACAAGTGCAATGAGTGT
GGAAAAGTGTTCACACAGAACTCTCACCTTGTGAGACATAGAGGCATTCATACAGGAGAGAAACCCTATA
AGTGTAATGAGTGTGGCAAAGCCTTTAGAGCCAGAAGCAGCCTCGCCATCCATCAGGCCACCCACAGCGG
GGAGAAGCCTTATAAATGTAATGAATGCGGCAAAGTGTTTACACAGAATTCACATCTGACCAACCACTGG
AGAATACACACCGGGGAAAAACCCTACAAGTGTAACGAGTGTGGGAAGGCATTCGGCGTGAGAAGCTCCC
TGGCCATCCACCTCGTGATCCATACCGGAGAGAAGCCGTATAAGTGCCACGAATGTGGGAAAGTTTTCAG
AAGAAACTCCCATCTCGCCAGACATCAGTTAATTCACACTGGTGAGAAACCTTACAAATGCAATGAGTGC
GGCAAGGCTTTCAGAGCCCACAGCAACCTCACCACACACCAGGTTATACACACAGGCGAGAAACCATACA
AGTGCAATGAATGTGGAAAGGTCTTCACTCAGAACAGCCACCTGGCTAACCACCAGAGAATCCACACAGG
TGTCAAGCCATACATGTGCAACGAATGCGGGAAAGCATTTTCCGTGTACAGCTCCCTTACAACCCATCAG
GTCATCCATACTGGTGAAAAACCTTATAAGTGCAACGAGTGCGGGAAGGTGTTCACCCAGAATTCCCACC
TCGCTAGACACAGGGGCATTCACACAGGAGAAAAGCCCTACAAATGTAATGAGTGCGGAAAGGTTTTCAG
GCACAACAGCTACCTGAGCCGGCACCAGCGAATCCATACAGGGGAAAAGCCTTACAAGTACAACGAGTAC
GGAAAGGCATTTAGCGAGCACTCCAACCTGACAACTCACCAGGTGATTCACACGGGAGAAAAACCGTACA
AATGCAACGAGTGTGGTAAGGTCTTTACCCAGAACAGTCACTTGGCCAGGCATAGAAGAGTGCACACCGG
AGGCAAGCCCTACCAGTGCAATGAGTGCGGTAAAGCCTTCTCCCAGACCAGCAAACTGGCCCGGCATCAG
AGGGTGCATACAGGCGAAAAACCATACGAGTGTAACCAGTGCGGCAAGGCCTTCAGCGTGAGATCCAGCC
TGACCACCCACCAGGCCATACACACTGGCAAGAAGCCCTATAAATGTAACGAATGTGGCAAGGTGTTTAC
TCAGAATAGCCATCTGGCTAGGCACAGAGGCATACATACTGGCGAAAAGCCATATAAATGTAATGAGTGT
GGGAAAGCTTTTAGCCAGACAAGCAAGCTGGCCAGACACCAGCGGATTCATACCGGCGAGAAGCCATACG
AATGCGGAAAACCCTTCTCCATCTGCAGCTCTCTGACCACACATCAGACCATCCACACCGGTGGCAAACC
ATATAAGTGCAATGTGTGGAAGGTGCTGAAGAGCGAGTTCAAGCCCTGCAAGCCCAGCCAGAACTCCTAT
ACCCAGCTTTCTTGTACAAAGTTGGCATTATAAGAAAGCATTGCTTATCAATTTGTTGCAACGAACAGGT
CACTATCAGTCAAAATAAAATCATTATTTGCCATCCAGCTGATATCCCCTATAGTGAGTCGTATTACATG
GTCATAGCTGTTTCCTGGCAGCTCTGGCCCGTGTCTCAAAATCTCTGATGTTACATTGCACAAGATAAAA
ATATATCATCATGAACAATAAAACTGTCTGCTTACATAAACAGTAATACAAGGGGTGTTATGAGCCATAT
TCAACGGGAAACGTCGAGGCCGCGATTAAATTCCAACATGGATGCTGATTTATATGGGTATAAATGGGCT
CGCGATAATGTCGGGCAATCAGGTGCGACAATCTATCGCTTGTATGGGAAGCCCGATGCGCCAGAGTTGT
TTCTGAAACATGGCAAAGGTAGCGTTGCCAATGATGTTACAGATGAGATGGTCAGACTAAACTGGCTGAC
GGAATTTATGCCTCTTCCGACCATCAAGCATTTTATCCGTACTCCTGATGATGCATGGTTACTCACCACT
GCGATCCCCGGAAAAACAGCATTCCAGGTATTAGAAGAATATCCTGATTCAGGTGAAAATATTGTTGATG
CGCTGGCAGTGTTCCTGCGCCGGTTGCATTCGATTCCTGTTTGTAATTGTCCTTTTAACAGCGATCGCGT
ATTTCGTCTCGCTCAGGCGCAATCACGAATGAATAACGGTTTGGTTGATGCGAGTGATTTTGATGACGAG
CGTAATGGCTGGCCTGTTGAACAAGTCTGGAAAGAAATGCATAAACTTTTGCCATTCTCACCGGATTCAG
TCGTCACTCATGGTGATTTCTCACTTGATAACCTTATTTTTGACGAGGGGAAATTAATAGGTTGTATTGA
TGTTGGACGAGTCGGAATCGCAGACCGATACCAGGATCTTGCCATCCTATGGAACTGCCTCGGTGAGTTT
TCTCCTTCATTACAGAAACGGCTTTTTCAAAAATATGGTATTGATAATCCTGATATGAATAAATTGCAGT
TTCATTTGATGCTCGATGAGTTTTTCTAATCAGAATTGGTTAATTGGTTGTAACACTGGCAGAGCATTAC
GCTGACTTGACGGGACGGCGCAAGCTCATGACCAAAATCCCTTAACGTGAGTTACGCGTCGTTCCACTGA
GCGTCAGACCCCGTAGAAAAGATCAAAGGATCTTCTTGAGATCCTTTTTTTCTGCGCGTAATCTGCTGCT
TGCAAACAAAAAAACCACCGCTACCAGCGGTGGTTTGTTTGCCGGATCAAGAGCTACCAACTCTTTTTCC
GAAGGTAACTGGCTTCAGCAGAGCGCAGATACCAAATACTGTTCTTCTAGTGTAGCCGTAGTTAGGCCAC
CACTTCAAGAACTCTGTAGCACCGCCTACATACCTCGCTCTGCTAATCCTGTTACCAGTGGCTGCTGCCA
GTGGCGATAAGTCGTGTCTTACCGGGTTGGACTCAAGACGATAGTTACCGGATAAGGCGCAGCGGTCGGG
CTGAACGGGGGGTTCGTGCACACAGCCCAGCTTGGAGCGAACGACCTACACCGAACTGAGATACCTACAG
CGTGAGCTATGAGAAAGCGCCACGCTTCCCGAAGGGAGAAAGGCGGACAGGTATCCGGTAAGCGGCAGGG
TCGGAACAGGAGAGCGCACGAGGGAGCTTCCAGGGGGAAACGCCTGGTATCTTTATAGTCCTGTCGGGTT
TCGCCACCTCTGACTTGAGCGTCGATTTTTGTGATGCTCGTCAGGGGGGCGGAGCCTATGGAAAAACGCC
AGCAACGCGGCCTTTTTACGGTTCCTGGCCTTTTGCTGGCCTTTTGCTCACATGTTCTTTCCTGCGTTAT
CCCCTGATTCTGTGGATAACCGTATTACCGCCTTTGAGTGAGCTGATACCGCTCGCCGCAGCCGAACGAC
CGAGCGCAGCGAGTCAGTGAGCGAGGAAGCGGAAGAGCGCCCAATACGCAAACCGCCTCTCCCCGCGCGT
TGGCCGATTCATTAATGCAGCTGGCACGACAGGTTTCCCGACTGGAAAGCGGGCAGTGAGCGCAACGCAA
TTAATACGCGTACCGCTAGCCAGGAAGAGTTTGTAGAAACGCAAAAAGGCCATCCGTCAGGATGGCCTTC
TGCTTAGTTTGATGCCTGGCAGTTTATGGCGGGCGTCCTGCCCGCCACCCTCCGGGCCGTTGCTTCACAA
CGTTCAAATCCGCTCCCGGCGGATTTGTCCTACTCAGGAGAGCGTTCACCGACAAACAACAGATAAAACG
AAAGGCCCAGTCTTCCGACTGAGCCTTTCGTTTTATTTGATGCCTGGCAGTTCCCTACTCTCGCGTTAAC
GCTAGCATGGATGTTTTCCCAGTCACGACGTTGTAAAACGACGGCCAGTCTTAAGCTCGGGCCCCAAATA
ATGATTTTATTTTGACTGATAGTGACCTGTTCGTTGCAACAAATTGATGAGCAATGCTTTTTTATAATGC
CAACTTTGTACAAAAAAGCAGGCTTA
