>Addgene plasmid #101454 | pDONR221-ZNF347 | depositor partial sequence | sequence record 191370 | insert
ATGGCCCTCACCCAGGGCCAGGTGACCTTCAGGGACGTGGCCATCGAGTTCTCACAGGAGGAGTGGACCT
GCCTGGATCCTGCCCAGAGAACCCTGTACAGAGACGTGATGCTCGAGAACTACAGAAACCTGGCCTCTCT
GGGAATCAGCTGCTTCGACCTGAGCATCATTAGCATGCTGGAGCAGGGCAAGGAGCCTTTCACCCTGGAG
AGCCAGGTTCAGATTGCTGGCAACCCCGACGGCTGGGAATGGATCAAGGCCGTGATCACCGCCCTGAGCT
CCGAGTTCGTGATGAAGGACCTGCTGCACAAGGGCAAGTCCAACACTGGCGAGGTGTTCCAGACAGTGAT
GCTGGAAAGACAGGAGTCCCAGGACATCGAGGGCTGCAGCTTCAGAGAGGTGCAGAAGAACACCCACGGA
CTGGAGTACCAATGCAGGGACGCCGAGGGAAACTACAAGGGCGTGCTCCTGACACAGGAAGGAAACCTGA
CCCACGGCAGAGACGAGCACGACAAGAGAGACGCCAGAAACAAGCTGATCAAGAACCAGCTGGGCCTGAG
CCTGCAGAGCCACCTCCCCGAGCTCCAGCTGTTCCAGTACGAGGGCAAGATCTACGAGTGCAACCAGGTG
GAGAAGAGCTTCAACAACAACAGCAGCGTGTCCCCCCCTCAGCAGATGCCATACAACGTGAAGACACACA
TCTCTAAGAAGTACCTCAAGGACTTCATCAGCAGCCTGCTGCTGACCCAGGGGCAGAAGGCCAACAACTG
GGGCAGCCCCTACAAGAGCAACGGCTGCGGCATGGTGTTCCCCCAAAACTCTCATCTGGCCTCCCATCAG
AGATCCCACACCAAGGAGAAACCGTATAAATGCTACGAATGTGGTAAAGCATTCAGAACCAGATCCAATC
TGACAACCCACCAAGTTATTCACACCGGCGAAAAGAGATACAAGTGCAATGAGTGTGGGAAAGTCTTCTC
TAGAAACAGCCAGCTGTCCCAGCACCAGAAGATCCACACGGGTGAAAAGCCGTACAAGTGCAATGAGTGT
GGAAAAGTGTTCACACAGAACTCTCACCTTGTGAGACATAGAGGCATTCATACAGGAGAGAAACCCTATA
AGTGTAATGAGTGTGGCAAAGCCTTTAGAGCCAGAAGCAGCCTCGCCATCCATCAGGCCACCCACAGCGG
GGAGAAGCCTTATAAATGTAATGAATGCGGCAAAGTGTTTACACAGAATTCACATCTGACCAACCACTGG
AGAATACACACCGGGGAAAAACCCTACAAGTGTAACGAGTGTGGGAAGGCATTCGGCGTGAGAAGCTCCC
TGGCCATCCACCTCGTGATCCATACCGGAGAGAAGCCGTATAAGTGCCACGAATGTGGGAAAGTTTTCAG
AAGAAACTCCCATCTCGCCAGACATCAGTTAATTCACACTGGTGAGAAACCTTACAAATGCAATGAGTGC
GGCAAGGCTTTCAGAGCCCACAGCAACCTCACCACACACCAGGTTATACACACAGGCGAGAAACCATACA
AGTGCAATGAATGTGGAAAGGTCTTCACTCAGAACAGCCACCTGGCTAACCACCAGAGAATCCACACAGG
TGTCAAGCCATACATGTGCAACGAATGCGGGAAAGCATTTTCCGTGTACAGCTCCCTTACAACCCATCAG
GTCATCCATACTGGTGAAAAACCTTATAAGTGCAACGAGTGCGGGAAGGTGTTCACCCAGAATTCCCACC
TCGCTAGACACAGGGGCATTCACACAGGAGAAAAGCCCTACAAATGTAATGAGTGCGGAAAGGTTTTCAG
GCACAACAGCTACCTGAGCCGGCACCAGCGAATCCATACAGGGGAAAAGCCTTACAAGTACAACGAGTAC
GGAAAGGCATTTAGCGAGCACTCCAACCTGACAACTCACCAGGTGATTCACACGGGAGAAAAACCGTACA
AATGCAACGAGTGTGGTAAGGTCTTTACCCAGAACAGTCACTTGGCCAGGCATAGAAGAGTGCACACCGG
AGGCAAGCCCTACCAGTGCAATGAGTGCGGTAAAGCCTTCTCCCAGACCAGCAAACTGGCCCGGCATCAG
AGGGTGCATACAGGCGAAAAACCATACGAGTGTAACCAGTGCGGCAAGGCCTTCAGCGTGAGATCCAGCC
TGACCACCCACCAGGCCATACACACTGGCAAGAAGCCCTATAAATGTAACGAATGTGGCAAGGTGTTTAC
TCAGAATAGCCATCTGGCTAGGCACAGAGGCATACATACTGGCGAAAAGCCATATAAATGTAATGAGTGT
GGGAAAGCTTTTAGCCAGACAAGCAAGCTGGCCAGACACCAGCGGATTCATACCGGCGAGAAGCCATACG
AATGCGGAAAACCCTTCTCCATCTGCAGCTCTCTGACCACACATCAGACCATCCACACCGGTGGCAAACC
ATATAAGTGCAATGTGTGGAAGGTGCTGAAGAGCGAGTTCAAGCCCTGCAAGCCCAGCCAGAACTCCTA
